Addgene plasmid #223160: pBK1340-LV-DUAL-dGFP-NanoLuc-Puro
Purpose: Expression of destabilized GFP (dGFP) and NanoLuc for shortened in vivo half-life
Depositing lab: Boris Kantor. Depositing organization: Duke University. Publication: All-in-one AAV-delivered epigenome-editing platform: proof-of-concept and therapeutic implications for neurodegenerative disorders. Kantor B, Odonovan B, Rittiner J, Hodgson D, Lindner N, Guerrero S, Dong W, Zhang A, Chiba-Falek O. bioRxiv [Preprint]. 2024 May 19:2023.04.14.536951. doi: 10.1101/2023.04.14.536951. PubMed 38798630.
Backbone
  Vector backbone: Unknown
  Vector type: Mammalian Expression, Lentiviral
  Selectable markers: Puromycin
Growth in bacteria
  Bacterial resistance: Ampicillin, 100 μg/mL
  Growth temperature: 37°C
  Growth strain: NEB Stable
  Copy number: High Copy
Gene/Insert
  Gene/Insert name: dGFP-P2A-NanoLuc
  Species: Synthetic
  Promoter: CMV
  Cloning method: Unknown
Terms and licenses: Academic/Nonprofit Terms; Industry Terms: Not Available to Industry
Depositor comments: Please visit https://doi.org/10.1101/2023.04.14.536951 for bioRxiv preprint.
How to cite: pBK1340-LV-DUAL-dGFP-NanoLuc-Puro was a gift from Boris Kantor (Addgene plasmid # 223160 ; http://n2t.net/addgene:223160 ; RRID:Addgene_223160)
