[The description below was written by a language model from this plasmid's Addgene catalogue record and pLannotate feature annotations shown in this document.]
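Description:
pBK1340-LV-DUAL-dGFP-NanoLuc-Puro is a 9.2 kb HIV-1-based, self-inactivating lentiviral transfer plasmid for mammalian expression of a dual fluorescent/luminescent reporter. The parental backbone is not named in the record. In bacteria it is maintained through a high-copy ColE1/pUC-type origin and ampicillin resistance (bla). The plasmid also contains an f1 origin and remnants of a pBluescript-style cloning region: lac promoter/operator, lacZα fragment, and T3 and T7 promoters. The viral genome is transcribed from an RSV promoter fused to a truncated 5' LTR, an arrangement typical of Tat-independent third-generation designs. It includes the Ψ packaging signal with a partial gag sequence, the RRE for Rev-dependent nuclear export, and the cPPT/CTS element. It ends in a ΔU3 3' LTR, followed by an SV40 polyadenylation signal and SV40 origin.

Within the LTRs, the CMV enhancer/promoter drives a single synthetic open reading frame, dGFP-P2A-NanoLuc. The dGFP portion is EGFP fused at its C-terminus to a fragment of mouse ornithine decarboxylase, a degradation domain that shortens the protein's half-life. The P2A peptide causes ribosomal skipping, so that human codon-optimised NanoLuc luciferase is released as a separate polypeptide. Downstream, an SV40 early promoter drives puromycin N-acetyltransferase for selection of transduced cells, and a WPRE before the 3' LTR enhances transcript expression. The stated purpose is expression of destabilised GFP and NanoLuc with a shortened in vivo half-life, so that reporter signal follows changes in expression more closely than a stable reporter would. The associated publication concerns an epigenome-editing platform, but the record does not say exactly how this reporter was used in that work.
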