Features (pLannotate 1.2.2; 32 found; start..end, strand, type, name):
     21..125     +  promoter       AmpR promoter: bla
    126..986     +  CDS            AmpR: β-lactamase; bla; confers resistance to ampicillin, carbenicillin, and related antibiotics
   1157..1745    +  rep_origin     ori: high-copy-number ColE1/pMB1/pBR322/pUC origin of replication
   1928..2020    +  CDS            lacI (fragment): lac repressor; lacI; The lac repressor binds to the lac operator to inhibit transcription in E. coli. This inhibition can be relieved by adding lactose or isopropyl-β-D-thiogalactopyranoside (IPTG).
   2033..2054    +  protein_bind   CAP binding site: CAP binding activates transcription in the presence of cAMP. E. coli catabolite activator protein
   2073..2099    +  promoter       lac promoter (fragment): promoter for the E. coli lac operon
   2107..2123    +  protein_bind   lac operator: The lac repressor binds to the lac operator to inhibit transcription in E. coli. This inhibition can be relieved by adding lactose or isopropyl-β-D-thiogalactopyranoside (IPTG). lac repressor encoded by lacI
   2168..2186    +  promoter       T3 promoter: promoter for bacteriophage T3 RNA polymerase
   2214..2440    +  promoter       RSV promoter: Rous sarcoma virus enhancer/promoter
   2441..2621    +  LTR            5' LTR (truncated): truncated 5' long terminal repeat (LTR) from HIV-1
   2668..2793    +  misc_feature   HIV-1 Ψ: packaging signal of human immunodeficiency virus type 1
   2777..3140    +  CDS            HIV-1 gag (fragment): gag protein from human immunodeficiency virus 1; gag
   3286..3519    +  misc_feature   RRE: The Rev response element (RRE) of HIV-1 allows for Rev-dependent mRNA export from the nucleus to the cytoplasm.
   3896..3996    +  CDS            Rev (fragment): human immunodeficiency virus 1 (HIV-1) Rev protein; rev; enhances nuclear export of unspliced and incompletely spliced viral mRNAs
   4015..4131    +  misc_feature   cPPT/CTS: central polypurine tract and central termination sequence of HIV-1
   4154..4457    +  enhancer       CMV enhancer: human cytomegalovirus immediate early enhancer
   4458..4661    +  promoter       CMV promoter: human cytomegalovirus (CMV) immediate early promoter
   4761..5477    +  CDS            EGFP: EGFP is a basic (constitutively fluorescent) green fluorescent protein published in 1996, derived from Aequorea victoria. It is reported to be a rapidly-maturing weak dimer with moderate acid sensitivity.
   5460..5603    +  CDS            Odc1 (fragment): DCOR_MOUSE - Also known as Odc. Experimental evidence at protein level: Swiss-Prot protein existence level 1. Catalyzes the first and rate-limiting step of polyamine biosynthesis that converts ornithine into putrescine, which is the precursor for the polyamines, spermidine and spermine. Polyamines are essential for cell proliferation and are implicated in cellular processes, ranging from DNA replication to apoptosis. From Mus musculus (Mouse).
   5628..5683    +  CDS            P2A (fragment): 2A peptide from porcine teschovirus-1 polyprotein Eukaryotic ribosomes fail to insert a peptide bond between the Gly and Pro residues, yielding separate polypeptides.
   5691..6206    +  CDS            Nluc: NanoLuc® luciferase human codon-optimized
   6249..6578    +  promoter       SV40 promoter: SV40 enhancer and early promoter
   6588..7187    +  CDS            PuroR: puromycin N-acetyltransferase; pac from Streptomyces alboniger; confers resistance to puromycin
   7198..7222    +  misc_feature   MCS (fragment): pBluescript multiple cloning site
   7222..7810    +  misc_feature   WPRE: woodchuck hepatitis virus posttranscriptional regulatory element
   7807..7890    +  CDS            nef (fragment): NEF_HV1Z2 - Experimental evidence at protein level: Swiss-Prot protein existence level 1. Extracellular Nef protein targets CD4(+) T-lymphocytes for apoptosis by interacting with CXCR4 surface receptors. From Human immunodeficiency virus type 1 group M subtype D (isolate Z2/CDC-Z34) (HIV-1).
   7892..8125    +  LTR            3' LTR (ΔU3): self-inactivating 3' long terminal repeat (LTR) from HIV-1
   8197..8318    +  polyA_signal   SV40 poly(A) signal: SV40 polyadenylation signal
   8358..8493    +  rep_origin     SV40 ori: SV40 origin of replication
   8514..8532    -  promoter       T7 promoter: promoter for bacteriophage T7 RNA polymerase
   8540..8695    +  CDS            lacZα (fragment): LacZα fragment of β-galactosidase; lacZ fragment
   8700..9128    +  rep_origin     f1 ori (sequence partly withheld): f1 bacteriophage origin of replication; arrow indicates direction of (+) strand synthesis
>Addgene plasmid #223160 | pBK1340-LV-DUAL-dGFP-NanoLuc-Puro | addgene full sequence | sequence record 442984 | Addgene NGS Result
GCACTTTTCGGGGAAATGTGCGCGGAACCCCTATTTGTTTATTTTTCTAAATACATTCAAATATGTATCC
GCTCATGAGACAATAACCCTGATAAATGCTTCAATAATATTGAAAAAGGAAGAGTATGAGTATTCAACAT
TTCCGTGTCGCCCTTATTCCCTTTTTTGCGGCATTTTGCCTTCCTGTTTTTGCTCACCCAGAAACGCTGG
TGAAAGTAAAAGATGCTGAAGATCAGTTGGGTGCACGAGTGGGTTACATCGAACTGGATCTCAACAGCGG
TAAGATCCTTGAGAGTTTTCGCCCCGAAGAACGTTTTCCAATGATGAGCACTTTTAAAGTTCTGCTATGT
GGCGCGGTATTATCCCGTATTGACGCCGGGCAAGAGCAACTCGGTCGCCGCATACACTATTCTCAGAATG
ACTTGGTTGAGTACTCACCAGTCACAGAAAAGCATCTTACGGATGGCATGACAGTAAGAGAATTATGCAG
TGCTGCCATAACCATGAGTGATAACACTGCGGCCAACTTACTTCTGACAACGATCGGAGGACCGAAGGAG
CTAACCGCTTTTTTGCACAACATGGGGGATCATGTAACTCGCCTTGATCGTTGGGAACCGGAGCTGAATG
AAGCCATACCAAACGACGAGCGTGACACCACGATGCCTGTAGCAATGGCAACAACGTTGCGCAAACTATT
AACTGGCGAACTACTTACTCTAGCTTCCCGGCAACAATTAATAGACTGGATGGAGGCGGATAAAGTTGCA
GGACCACTTCTGCGCTCGGCCCTTCCGGCTGGCTGGTTTATTGCTGATAAATCTGGAGCCGGTGAGCGTG
GGTCTCGCGGTATCATTGCAGCACTGGGGCCAGATGGTAAGCCCTCCCGTATCGTAGTTATCTACACGAC
GGGGAGTCAGGCAACTATGGATGAACGAAATAGACAGATCGCTGAGATAGGTGCCTCACTGATTAAGCAT
TGGTAACTGTCAGACCAAGTTTACTCATATATACTTTAGATTGATTTAAAACTTCATTTTTAATTTAAAA
GGATCTAGGTGAAGATCCTTTTTGATAATCTCATGACCAAAATCCCTTAACGTGAGTTTTCGTTCCACTG
AGCGTCAGACCCCGTAGAAAAGATCAAAGGATCTTCTTGAGATCCTTTTTTTCTGCGCGTAATCTGCTGC
TTGCAAACAAAAAAACCACCGCTACCAGCGGTGGTTTGTTTGCCGGATCAAGAGCTACCAACTCTTTTTC
CGAAGGTAACTGGCTTCAGCAGAGCGCAGATACCAAATACTGTTCTTCTAGTGTAGCCGTAGTTAGGCCA
CCACTTCAAGAACTCTGTAGCACCGCCTACATACCTCGCTCTGCTAATCCTGTTACCAGTGGCTGCTGCC
AGTGGCGATAAGTCGTGTCTTACCGGGTTGGACTCAAGACGATAGTTACCGGATAAGGCGCAGCGGTCGG
GCTGAACGGGGGGTTCGTGCACACAGCCCAGCTTGGAGCGAACGACCTACACCGAACTGAGATACCTACA
GCGTGAGCTATGAGAAAGCGCCACGCTTCCCGAAGGGAGAAAGGCGGACAGGTATCCGGTAAGCGGCAGG
GTCGGAACAGGAGAGCGCACGAGGGAGCTTCCAGGGGGAAACGCCTGGTATCTTTATAGTCCTGTCGGGT
TTCGCCACCTCTGACTTGAGCGTCGATTTTTGTGATGCTCGTCAGGGGGGCGGAGCCTATGGAAAAACGC
CAGCAACGCGGCCTTTTTACGGTTCCTGGCCTTTTGCTGGCCTTTTGCTCACATGTTCTTTCCTGCGTTA
TCCCCTGATTCTGTGGATAACCGTATTACCGCCTTTGAGTGAGCTGATACCGCTCGCCGCAGCCGAACGA
CCGAGCGCAGCGAGTCAGTGAGCGAGGAAGCGGAAGAGCGCCCAATACGCAAACCGCCTCTCCCCGCGCG
TTGGCCGATTCATTAATGCAGCTGGCACGACAGGTTTCCCGACTGGAAAGCGGGCAGTGAGCGCAACGCA
ATTAATGTGAGTTAGCTCACTCATTAGGCACCCCAGGCTTTCCACTTTATGCTTCCGGCTCGTATGTTGT
GTGGAATTGTGAGCGGATAACAATTTCACACAGGAAACAGCTATGACCATGATTACGCCAAGCGCGCAAT
TAACCCTCACTAAAGGGAACAAAAGCTGGAGCTGCAAGCTTAATGTAGTCTTATGCAATACTCTTGTAGT
CTTGCAACATGGTAACGATGAGTTAGCAACATGCCTTACAAGGAGAGAAAAAGCACCGTGCATGCCGATT
GGTGGAAGTAAGGTGGTACGATCGTGCCTTATTAGGAAGGCAACAGACGGGTCTGACATGGATTGGACGA
ACCACTGAATTGCCGCATTGCAGAGATATTGTATTTAAGTGCCTAGCTCGATACATAAACGGGTCTCTCT
GGTTAGACCAGATCTGAGCCTGGGAGCTCTCTGGCTAACTAGGGAACCCACTGCTTAAGCCTCAATAAAG
CTTGCCTTGAGTGCTTCAAGTAGTGTGTGCCCGTCTGTTGTGTGACTCTGGTAACTAGAGATCCCTCAGA
CCCTTTTAGTCAGTGTGGAAAATCTCTAGCAGTGGCGCCCGAACAGGGACTTGAAAGCGAAAGGGAAACC
AGAGGAGCTCTCTCGACGCAGGACTCGGCTTGCTGAAGCGCGCACGGCAAGAGGCGAGGGGCGGCGACTG
GTGAGTACGCCAAAAATTTTGACTAGCGGAGGCTAGAAGGAGAGAGATGGGTGCGAGAGCGTCAGTATTA
AGCGGGGGAGAATTAGATCGCGATGGGAAAAAATTCGGTTAAGGCCAGGGGGAAAGAAAAAATATAAATT
AAAACATATAGTATGGGCAAGCAGGGAGCTAGAACGATTCGCAGTTAATCCTGGCCTGTTAGAAACATCA
GAAGGCTGTAGACAAATACTGGGACAGCTACAACCATCCCTTCAGACAGGATCAGAAGAACTTAGATCAT
TATATAATACAGTAGCAACCCTCTATTGTGTGCATCAAAGGATAGAGATAAAAGACACCAAGGAAGCTTT
AGACAAGATAGAGGAAGAGCAAAACAAAAGTAAGACCACCGCACAGCAAGCGGCCGCTGATCTTCAGACC
TGGAGGAGGAGATATGAGGGACAATTGGAGAAGTGAATTATATAAATATAAAGTAGTAAAAATTGAACCA
TTAGGAGTAGCACCCACCAAGGCAAAGAGAAGAGTGGTGCAGAGAGAAAAAAGAGCAGTGGGAATAGGAG
CTTTGTTCCTTGGGTTCTTGGGAGCAGCAGGAAGCACTATGGGCGCAGCGTCAATGACGCTGACGGTACA
GGCCAGACAATTATTGTCTGGTATAGTGCAGCAGCAGAACAATTTGCTGAGGGCTATTGAGGCGCAACAG
CATCTGTTGCAACTCACAGTCTGGGGCATCAAGCAGCTCCAGGCAAGAATCCTGGCTGTGGAAAGATACC
TAAAGGATCAACAGCTCCTGGGGATTTGGGGTTGCTCTGGAAAACTCATTTGCACCACTGCTGTGCCTTG
GAATGCTAGTTGGAGTAATAAATCTCTGGAACAGATTTGGAATCACACGACCTGGATGGAGTGGGACAGA
GAAATTAACAATTACACAAGCTTAATACACTCCTTAATTGAAGAATCGCAAAACCAGCAAGAAAAGAATG
AACAAGAATTATTGGAATTAGATAAATGGGCAAGTTTGTGGAATTGGTTTAACATAACAAATTGGCTGTG
GTATATAAAATTATTCATAATGATAGTAGGAGGCTTGGTAGGTTTAAGAATAGTTTTTGCTGTACTTTCT
ATAGTGAATAGAGTTAGGCAGGGATATTCACCATTATCGTTTCAGACCCACCTCCCAACCCCGAGGGGAC
CCGACAGGCCCGAAGGAATAGAAGAAGAAGGTGGAGAGAGAGACAGAGACAGATCCATTCGATTAGTGAA
CGGATCTCGACGGTATCGGTTAACTTTTAAAAGAAAAGGGGGGATTGGGGGGTATAGTGCAGGGGAAAGA
ATAGTAGACATAATAGCAACAGACATACAAACTAAAGAATTACAAAAACAAATTACAAAATTCAAAATTT
TATCGATAAGCTTGGGAGTTCCGCGTTACATAACTTACGGTAAATGGCCCGCCTGGCTGACCGCCCAACG
ACCCCCGCCCATTGACGTCAATAATGACGTATGTTCCCATAGTAACGCCAATAGGGACTTTCCATTGACG
TCAATGGGTGGAGTATTTACGGTAAACTGCCCACTTGGCAGTACATCAAGTGTATCATATGCCAAGTACG
CCCCCTATTGACGTCAATGACGGTAAATGGCCCGCCTGGCATTATGCCCAGTACATGACCTTATGGGACT
TTCCTACTTGGCAGTACATCTACGTATTAGTCATCGCTATTACCATGGTGATGCGGTTTTGGCAGTACAT
CAATGGGCGTGGATAGCGGTTTGACTCACGGGGATTTCCAAGTCTCCACCCCATTGACGTCAATGGGAGT
TTGTTTTGGCACCAAAATCAACGGGACTTTCCAAAATGTCGTAACAACTCCGCCCCATTGACGCAAATGG
GCGGTAGGCGTGTACGGTGGGAGGTCTATATAAGCAGAGCTCGTTTAGTGAACCGTCAGATCGCCTGGAG
ACGCCATCCACGCTGTTTTGACCTCCATAGAAGACACCGACTCTAGAGGATCCATCCACCGGTCGCCACC
ATGGTGAGCAAGGGCGAGGAGCTGTTCACCGGGGTGGTGCCCATCCTGGTCGAGCTGGACGGCGACGTAA
ACGGCCACAAGTTCAGCGTGTCCGGCGAGGGCGAGGGCGATGCCACCTACGGCAAGCTGACCCTGAAGTT
CATCTGCACCACCGGCAAGCTGCCCGTGCCCTGGCCCACCCTCGTGACCACCCTGACCTACGGCGTGCAG
TGCTTCAGCCGCTACCCCGACCACATGAAGCAGCACGACTTCTTCAAGTCCGCCATGCCCGAAGGCTACG
TCCAGGAGCGCACCATCTTCTTCAAGGACGACGGCAACTACAAGACCCGCGCCGAGGTGAAGTTCGAGGG
CGACACCCTGGTGAACCGCATCGAGCTGAAGGGCATCGACTTCAAGGAGGACGGCAACATCCTGGGGCAC
AAGCTGGAGTACAACTACAACAGCCACAACGTCTATATCATGGCCGACAAGCAGAAGAACGGCATCAAGG
TGAACTTCAAGATCCGCCACAACATCGAGGACGGCAGCGTGCAGCTCGCCGACCACTACCAGCAGAACAC
CCCCATCGGCGACGGCCCCGTGCTGCTGCCCGACAACCACTACCTGAGCACCCAGTCCGCCCTGAGCAAA
GACCCCAACGAGAAGCGCGATCACATGGTCCTGCTGGAGTTCGTGACCGCCGCCGGGATCACTCTCGGCA
TGGACGAGCTGTACAAGAAGCTTAGCCATGGCTTCCCGCCGGAGGTGGAGGAGCAGGATGATGGCACGCT
GCCCATGTCTTGTGCCCAGGAGAGCGGGATGGACCGTCACCCTGCAGCCTGTGCTTCTGCTAGGATCAAT
GTGGAGGAGGGCGGCTCGAGGTCGAGAGCCACGAACTTCTCTCTGTTAAAGCAAGCAGGAGACGTGGAAG
AAAACCCCGGTCCCGCCACCATGGTCTTCACACTCGAAGATTTCGTTGGGGACTGGCGACAGACAGCCGG
CTACAACCTGGACCAAGTCCTTGAACAGGGAGGTGTGTCCAGTTTGTTTCAGAATCTCGGGGTGTCCGTA
ACTCCGATCCAAAGGATTGTCCTGAGCGGTGAAAATGGGCTGAAGATCGACATCCATGTCATCATCCCGT
ATGAAGGTCTGAGCGGCGACCAAATGGGCCAGATCGAAAAAATTTTTAAGGTGGTGTACCCTGTGGATGA
TCATCACTTTAAGGTGATCCTGCACTATGGCACACTGGTAATCGACGGGGTTACGCCGAACATGATCGAC
TATTTCGGACGGCCGTATGAAGGCATCGCCGTGTTCGACGGCAAAAAGATCACTGTAACAGGGACCCTGT
GGAACGGCAACAAAATTATCGACGAGCGCCTGATCAACCCCGACGGCTCCCTGCTGTTCCGAGTAACCAT
CAACGGAGTGACCGGCTGGCGGCTGTGCGAACGCATTCTGGCGTAAGTCGACCATGCATCTAGACCCAGC
GGCGCGCCCCTGTGGAATGTGTGTCAGTTAGGGTGTGGAAAGTCCCCAGGCTCCCCAGCAGGCAGAAGTA
TGCAAAGCATGCATCTCAATTAGTCAGCAACCAGGTGTGGAAAGTCCCCAGGCTCCCCAGCAGGCAGAAG
TATGCAAAGCATGCATCTCAATTAGTCAGCAACCATAGTCCCGCCCCTAACTCCGCCCATCCCGCCCCTA
ACTCCGCCCAGTTCCGCCCATTCTCCGCCCCATGGCTGACTAATTTTTTTTATTTATGCAGAGGCCGAGG
CCGCCTCGGCCTCTGAGCTATTCCAGAAGTAGTGAGGAGGCTTTTTTGGAGGCCTAGGCTTTTGCAAAAA
GCTTACCATGACCGAGTACAAGCCCACGGTGCGCCTCGCCACCCGCGACGACGTCCCCAGGGCCGTACGC
ACCCTCGCCGCCGCGTTCGCCGACTACCCCGCCACGCGCCACACCGTCGATCCGGACCGCCACATCGAGC
GGGTCACCGAGCTGCAAGAACTCTTCCTCACGCGCGTCGGGCTCGACATCGGCAAGGTGTGGGTCGCGGA
CGACGGCGCCGCGGTGGCGGTCTGGACCACGCCGGAGAGCGTCGAAGCGGGGGCGGTGTTCGCCGAGATC
GGCCCGCGCATGGCCGAGTTGAGCGGTTCCCGGCTGGCCGCGCAGCAACAGATGGAAGGCCTCCTGGCGC
CGCACCGGCCCAAGGAGCCCGCGTGGTTCCTGGCCACCGTCGGCGTCTCGCCCGACCACCAGGGCAAGGG
TCTGGGCAGCGCCGTCGTGCTCCCCGGAGTGGAGGCGGCCGAGCGCGCCGGGGTGCCCGCCTTCCTGGAG
ACCTCCGCGCCCCGCAACCTCCCCTTCTACGAGCGGCTCGGCTTCACCGTCACCGCCGACGTCGAGGTGC
CCGAAGGACCGCGCACCTGGTGCATGACCCGCAAGCCCGGTGCCTGACGGGCGCGCCGAATTCGATATCA
AGCTTATCGATAATCAACCTCTGGATTACAAAATTTGTGAAAGATTGACTGGTATTCTTAACTATGTTGC
TCCTTTTACGCTATGTGGATACGCTGCTTTAATGCCTTTGTATCATGCTATTGCTTCCCGTATGGCTTTC
ATTTTCTCCTCCTTGTATAAATCCTGGTTGCTGTCTCTTTATGAGGAGTTGTGGCCCGTTGTCAGGCAAC
GTGGCGTGGTGTGCACTGTGTTTGCTGACGCAACCCCCACTGGTTGGGGCATTGCCACCACCTGTCAGCT
CCTTTCCGGGACTTTCGCTTTCCCCCTCCCTATTGCCACGGCGGAACTCATCGCCGCCTGCCTTGCCCGC
TGCTGGACAGGGGCTCGGCTGTTGGGCACTGACAATTCCGTGGTGTTGTCGGGGAAATCATCGTCCTTTC
CTTGGCTGCTCGCCTGTGTTGCCACCTGGATTCTGCGCGGGACGTCCTTCTGCTACGTCCCTTCGGCCCT
CAATCCAGCGGACCTTCCTTCCCGCGGCCTGCTGCCGGCTCTGCGGCCTCTTCCGCGTCTTCGCCTTCGC
CCTCAGACGAGTCGGATCTCCCTTTGGGCCGCCTCCCCGCATCGATACCGGGTACCTTTAAGACCAATGA
CTTACAAGGCAGCTGTAGATCTTAGCCACTTTTTAAAAGAAAAGGGGGGACTGGAAGGGCTAATTCACTC
CCAACGAAGACAAGATCTGCTTTTTGCTTGTACTGGGTCTCTCTGGTTAGACCAGATCTGAGCCTGGGAG
CTCTCTGGCTAACTAGGGAACCCACTGCTTAAGCCTCAATAAAGCTTGCCTTGAGTGCTTCAAGTAGTGT
GTGCCCGTCTGTTGTGTGACTCTGGTAACTAGAGATCCCTCAGACCCTTTTAGTCAGTGTGGAAAATCTC
TAGCAGTAGTAGTTCATGTCATCTTATTATTCAGTATTTATAACTTGCAAAGAAATGAATATCAGAGAGT
GAGAGGAACTTGTTTATTGCAGCTTATAATGGTTACAAATAAAGCAATAGCATCACAAATTTCACAAATA
AAGCATTTTTTTCACTGCATTCTAGTTGTGGTTTGTCCAAACTCATCAATGTATCTTATCATGTCTGGCT
CTAGCTATCCCGCCCCTAACTCCGCCCATCCCGCCCCTAACTCCGCCCAGTTCCGCCCATTCTCCGCCCC
ATGGCTGACTAATTTTTTTTATTTATGCAGAGGCCGAGGCCGCCTCGGCCTCTGAGCTATTCCAGAAGTA
GTGAGGAGGCTTTTTTGGAGGCCTAGGGACGTACCCAATTCGCCCTATAGTGAGTCGTATTACGCGCGCT
CACTGGCCGTCGTTTTACAACGTCGTGACTGGGAAAACCCTGGCGTTACCCAACTTAATCGCCTTGCAGC
ACATCCCCCTTTCGCCAGCTGGCGTAATAGCGAAGAGGCCCGCACCGATCGCCCTTCCCAACAGTTGCGC
AGCCTGAATGGCGAATGGG
[124 nt withheld, positions 8700-8823]
C
[91 nt withheld, positions 8825-8915]
A
[49 nt withheld, positions 8917-8965]
CCTTTGACGTTGGAGTCCACGTTCTTT
[37 nt withheld, positions 8993-9029]
ACCCTATCTCGGTCTATTCTTTTGATTTATAAGGGATTTTGCCGATTTCGGCCTATTGGTTAAAAAATGA
GCTGATTTAACAAAAATTTAACGCGAATTTTAACAAAATATTAACGCTTACAATTTAGGTG
